Addgene plasmid #147564: pnYC-NpM-DmPAN3_349-790-I555F_T
Purpose: Bacterial Expression of DmPAN3_349-790-I555F
Depositing lab: Elisa Izaurralde. Depositing organization: Max Planck Institute for Developmental Biology. Publication: Structure of the PAN3 pseudokinase reveals the basis for interactions with the PAN2 deadenylase and the GW182 proteins. Christie M, Boland A, Huntzinger E, Weichenrieder O, Izaurralde E. Mol Cell. 2013 Aug 8;51(3):360-73. doi: 10.1016/j.molcel.2013.07.011. PubMed 23932717.
Backbone
  Vector backbone: Unknown
  Vector type: Bacterial Expression
Growth in bacteria
  Bacterial resistance: Chloramphenicol, 25 μg/mL
  Growth temperature: 37°C
  Growth strain: DH5alpha
  Copy number: Low Copy
Gene/Insert
  Gene/Insert name: DmPAN3_349-790-I555F
  Species: D. melanogaster (fly)
  Entrez Gene: CG11486 (a.k.a. Dmel_CG11486, Dmel\CG11486, PAN3)
  Cloning method: Unknown
Terms and licenses: Academic/Nonprofit Terms; Industry Terms: Not Available to Industry
Depositor comments: ORF extracted from NCBI: LD14901 Plasmids from this collection were made available to the research community and donated after the lab closed. Please note that the sequence provided by the depositing laboratory may be theoretical/predicted or based on Sanger sequencing results. There may be discrepancies between sequencing results obtained by Addgene and the depositor sequence. If an Addgene verified sequence is not available, please contact before placing your order to request that our lab fully sequence the plasmid.
How to cite: pnYC-NpM-DmPAN3_349-790-I555F_T was a gift from Elisa Izaurralde (Addgene plasmid # 147564 ; http://n2t.net/addgene:147564 ; RRID:Addgene_147564)
