[The description below was written by a language model from this plasmid's Addgene catalogue record and pLannotate feature annotations shown in this document.]
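Description:
pnYC-NpM-DmPAN3_349-790-I555F_T is a bacterial expression plasmid for producing a mutant fragment of Drosophila melanogaster PAN3 (CG11486) in E. coli. The catalogue lists the backbone as unknown, but the annotated features show a p15A origin of replication, a chloramphenicol acetyltransferase gene under its native cat promoter, and scattered remnants of a disrupted tetracycline resistance gene with its tet promoter. The expression cassette appears to have been inserted into that gene. Selection is with chloramphenicol and the plasmid is recorded as low copy. Because the p15A origin is compatible with ColE1-type plasmids, a vector of this kind can be maintained alongside a second expression plasmid for co-expression, although the record does not state that this was the intent.

The payload is driven by a T7 promoter followed by a lac operator and the phage T7 gene 10 ribosome binding site, so transcription depends on T7 RNA polymerase and is inducible with IPTG. The open reading frame begins with a cytosolic maltose-binding protein lacking its signal sequence, which serves as an N-terminal solubility and affinity tag. It continues into PAN3 residues 349–790 carrying the I555F substitution. A short match to a T7 gene 10-derived sequence lies just before the T7 terminator, and it is probably vector-derived sequence. Whether a protease cleavage site separates MBP from PAN3 is not annotated.

PAN3 is the regulatory subunit of the PAN2–PAN3 deadenylase complex that shortens mRNA poly(A) tails. The associated publication is a structural study of the PAN3 pseudokinase and its interactions with PAN2 and GW182 proteins, so this construct likely supplied recombinant mutant protein for structural or binding experiments. The record does not state the specific role of I555F.
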