Features (pLannotate 1.2.2; 18 found; start..end, strand, type, name):
    739..834     -  CDS            resD (fragment): REDF_ECOLI - Also known as D. Protein inferred from homology: Swiss-Prot protein existence level 3. Acts as a repressor of transcription and as a site-specific resolvase that cleaves at the RfsF site. From Escherichia coli (strain K12).
    824..881     +  CDS            TcR (fragment): tetracycline efflux protein; tet; confers resistance to tetracycline
    878..971     -  CDS            TcR (fragment): tetracycline efflux protein; tet; confers resistance to tetracycline
   1475..2375    -  CDS            TcR (fragment): tetracycline efflux protein; tet; confers resistance to tetracycline
   2402..2420    +  promoter       T7 promoter: promoter for bacteriophage T7 RNA polymerase
   2421..2445    +  protein_bind   lac operator: The lac repressor binds to the lac operator to inhibit transcription in E. coli. This inhibition can be relieved by adding lactose or isopropyl-β-D-thiogalactopyranoside (IPTG). lac repressor encoded by lacI
   2460..2482    +  RBS            RBS: efficient ribosome binding site from bacteriophage T7 gene 10 (Olins and Rangwala, 1989)
   2493..3589    +  CDS            MBP (fragment): maltose binding protein from E. coli; malE (mutated); This version of the gene does not encode a signal sequence, so MBP will remain in the cytosol.
   3611..4966    +  CDS            PAN3 (fragment): PAN3_DROME - Experimental evidence at protein level: Swiss-Prot protein existence level 1. Regulatory subunit of the poly(A)-nuclease (PAN) deadenylation complex, one of two cytoplasmic mRNA deadenylases involved in general and miRNA-mediated mRNA turnover. PAN specifically shortens poly(A) tails of RNA and the activity is stimulated by poly(A)-binding protein (PABP). PAN deadenylation is followed by rapid degradation of the shortened mRNA tails by the CCR4-NOT complex. Deadenylated mRNAs are then degraded by two alternative mechanisms, namely exosome-mediated 3'-5' exonucleolytic degradation,
   4983..5032    +  CDS            SET1 (fragment): solubility-enhancement tag derived from T7 phage gene 10B
   5040..5087    +  terminator     T7 terminator: transcription terminator for bacteriophage T7 RNA polymerase
   5110..5214    -  CDS            TcR (fragment): tetracycline efflux protein; tet; confers resistance to tetracycline
   5262..5290    -  promoter       tet promoter: E. coli promoter for tetracycline efflux protein gene
   5402..5947    +  rep_origin     p15A ori: Plasmids containing the medium-copy-number p15A origin of replication can be propagated in E. coli cells that contain a second plasmid with the ColE1 origin.
   6035..6090    +  rep_origin     RSF ori (fragment): Plasmids containing the RSF 1030 origin of replication can be propagated in E. coli cells that contain additional plasmids with compatible origins.
   6209..6352    -  mobile_element IS1 (fragment): prokaryotic transposable element IS1
   6473..6575    +  promoter       cat promoter: promoter of the E. coli cat gene encoding chloramphenicol acetyltransferase
   6576..441     +  CDS            CmR (across the origin): chloramphenicol acetyltransferase; cat; confers resistance to chloramphenicol
>Addgene plasmid #147564 | pnYC-NpM-DmPAN3_349-790-I555F_T | depositor full sequence | sequence record 290011 | Full Sequence
GGTATGGCAATGAAAGACGGTGAGCTGGTGATATGGGATAGTGTTCACCCTTGTTACACCGTTTTCCATG
AGCAAACTGAAACGTTTTCATCGCTCTGGAGTGAATACCACGACGATTTCCGGCAGTTTCTACACATATA
TTCGCAAGATGTGGCGTGTTACGGTGAAAACCTGGCCTATTTCCCTAAAGGGTTTATTGAGAATATGTTT
TTCGTCTCAGCCAATCCCTGGGTGAGTTTCACCAGTTTTGATTTAAACGTGGCCAATATGGACAACTTCT
TCGCCCCCGTTTTCACCATGGGCAAATATTATACGCAAGGCGACAAGGTGCTGATGCCGCTGGCGATTCA
GGTTCATCATGCCGTCTGTGATGGCTTCCATGTCGGCAGAATGCTTAATGAATTACAACAGTACTGCGAT
GAGTGGCAGGGCGGGGCGTAATTTTTTTAAGGCAGTTATTGGTGCCCTTAAACGCCTGGTGCTACGCCTG
AATAAGTGATAATAAGCGGATGAATGGCAGAAATTCGAAAGCAAATTCGACCCGGTCGTCGGTTCAGGGC
AGGGTCGTTAAATAGCCGCTTATGTCTATTGCTGGTTTACCGGTTTATTGACTACCGGAAGCAGTGTGAC
CGTGTGCTTCTCAAATGCCTGAGGCCAGTTTGCTCAGGCTCTCCCCGTGGAGGTAATAATTGACGATATG
ATCATTTATTCTGCCTCCCAGAGCCTGATAAAAACGGTTAGCGCTTCGTTAATACAGATGTAGGTGTTCC
ACAGGGTAGCCAGCAGCATCCTGCGATGCAGATCCGGAACATAATGGTGCAGGGCGCTTGTTTCGGCGTG
GGTATGGTGGCAGGCCCCGTGGCCGGGGGACTGTTGGGCGCTGCCGGCACCTGTCCTACGAGTTGCATGA
TAAAGAAGACAGTCATAAGTGCGGCGACGATAGTCATGCCCCGCGCCCACCGGAAGGAGCTACCGGACAG
CGGTGCGGACTGTTGTAACTCAGAATAAGAAATGAGGCCGCTCATGGCGTTGACTCTCAGTCATAGTATC
GTGGTATCACCGGTTGGTTCCACTCTCTGTTGCGGGCAACTTCAGCAGCACGTAGGGGACTTCCGCGTTT
CCAGACTTTACGAAACACGGAAACCGAAGACCATTCATGTTGTTGCTCAGGTCGCAGACGTTTTGCAGCA
GCAGTCGCTTCACGTTCGCTCGCGTATCGGTGATTCATTCTGCTAACCAGTAAGGCAACCCCGCCAGCCT
AGCCGGGTCCTCAACGACAGGAGCACGATCATGCGCACCCGTGGCCAGGACCCAACGCTGCCCGAGATGC
GCCGCGTGCGGCTGCTGGAGATGGCGGACGCGATGGATATGTTCTGCCAAGGGTTGGTTTGCGCATTCAC
AGTTCTCCGCAAGAATTGATTGGCTCCAATTCTTGGAGTGGTGAATCCGTTAGCGAGGTGCCGCCGGCTT
CCATTCAGGTCGAGGTGGCCCGGCTCCATGCACCGCGACGCAACGCGGGGAGGCAGACAAGGTATAGGGC
GGCGCCTACAATCCATGCCAACCCGTTCCATGTGCTCGCCGAGGCGGCATAAATCGCCGTGACGATCAGC
GGTCCAGTGATCGAAGTTAGGCTGGTAAGAGCCGCGAGCGATCCTTGAAGCTGTCCCTGATGGTCGTCAT
CTACCTGCCTGGACAGCATGGCCTGCAACGCGGGCATCCCGATGCCGCCGGAAGCGAGAAGAATCATAAT
GGGGAAGGCCATCCAGCCTCGCGTCGCGAACGCCAGCAAGACGTAGCCCAGCGCGTCGGCCGCCATGCCG
GCGATAATGGCCTGCTTCTCGCCGAAACGTTTGGTGGCGGGACCAGTGACGAAGGCTTGAGCGAGGGCGT
GCAAGATTCCGAATACCGCAAGCGACAGGCCGATCATCGTCGCGCTCCAGCGAAAGCGGTCCTCGCCGAA
AATGACCCAGAGCGCTGCCGGCACCTGTCCTACGAGTTGCATGATAAAGAAGACAGTCATAAGTGCGGCG
ACGATAGTCATGCCCCGCGCCCACCGGAAGGAGCTGACTGGGTTGAAGGCTCTCAAGGGCATCGGTCGAC
GCTCTCCCTTATGCGACTCCTGCATTAGGAAGCAGCCCAGTAGTAGGTTGAGGCCGTTGAGCACCGCCGC
CGCAAGGAATGGTGCATGCAAGGAGATGGCGCCCAACAGTCCCCCGGCCACGGGGCCTGCCACCATACCC
ACGCCGAAACAAGCGCTCATGAGCCCGAAGTGGCGAGCCCGATCTTCCCCATCGGTGATGTCGGCGATAT
AGGCGCCAGCAACCGCACCTGTGGCGCCGGTGATGCCGGCCACGATGCGTCCGGCGTAGAGGATCAGACT
AAGATCTCGATCCCGCGAAATTAATACGACTCACTATAGGGGAATTGTGAGCGGATAACAATTCCCCACT
AGTAATAATTTTGTTTAACTTTAAGAAGGAGATATACCATGGAAACTGAAGAAGGTAAACTGGTAATCTG
GATTAACGGCGATAAAGGCTATAACGGTCTCGCTGAAGTCGGTAAGAAATTCGAGAAAGATACCGGAATT
AAAGTCACCGTTGAGCATCCGGATAAACTGGAAGAGAAATTCCCACAGGTTGCGGCAACTGGCGATGGCC
CTGACATTATCTTCTGGGCACACGACCGCTTTGGTGGCTACGCTCAATCTGGCCTGTTGGCTGAAATCAC
CCCGGACAAAGCGTTCCAGGACAAGCTGTATCCGTTTACCTGGGATGCCGTACGTTACAACGGCAAGCTG
ATTGCTTACCCGATCGCTGTTGAAGCGTTATCGCTGATTTATAACAAAGACCTGCTGCCGAACCCGCCAA
AAACCTGGGAAGAGATCCCGGCGCTGGATAAAGAACTGAAAGCGAAAGGTAAGAGCGCCCTGATGTTCAA
CCTGCAAGAACCGTACTTCACCTGGCCGCTGATTGCTGCTGACGGGGGTTATGCGTTCAAGTATGAAAAC
GGCAAGTACGACATTAAAGACGTGGGCGTGGATAACGCTGGCGCGAAAGCGGGTCTGACCTTCCTGGTTG
ACCTGATTAAAAACAAACACATGAATGCAGACACCGATTACTCCATCGCAGAAGCTGCCTTTAATAAAGG
CGAAACAGCGATGACCATCAACGGCCCGTGGGCATGGTCCAACATCGACACCAGCAAAGTGAATTATGGT
GTAACGGTACTGCCGACCTTCAAGGGTCAACCATCCAAACCGTTCGTTGGCGTGCTGAGCGCAGGTATTA
ACGCCGCCAGTCCGAACAAAGAGCTGGCAAAAGAGTTCCTCGAAAACTATCTGCTGACTGATGAAGGTCT
GGAAGCGGTTAATAAAGACAAACCGCTGGGTGCCGTAGCGCTGAAGTCTTACGAGGAAGAGTTGGCGAAA
GATCCACGTATTGCCGCCACGATGGAAAACGCCCAGAAAGGTGAAATCATGCCGAACATCCCGCAGATGT
CCGCTTTCTGGTATGCCGTGCGTACTGCGGTGATCAACGCCGCCAGCGGTCGTCAGACTGTCGATGAAGC
CCTTAAAGACGCGCAGACTGGTACCGGCAGCGGCCTGGAAGTTCTGTTCCAGGGGCCCCATATGCTCGAG
ATGCCCGACGAGATGCGCGCCGAAGTCCTCGCCCGCAACGAGATCTCTAACCTGATCATGGACGCAGCGG
AGGCTGCGCAGCACGCTCTACCGCTGGAGGTGGAGAACTACCATGCCCTGTATCCACTGGAACCGCCGGC
GCAGCCGTTGCACGCCAAGCTCACGTTCCCCGCCACCACTTATAGGGCCACGCACAACACGACGGGCTAC
AAGTACTGCCTGCGAAGAATACATGGTTTCCGCCTGCAGTCGACCAAGTGCATGACGCTGGTGGAGATGT
GGAAGAAGCTGCAGCACACGAATGTGGTACAACTGCGTGAGGTGTTCACGACGAAAGCATTTGGTGATAA
CTCTTTAGTATTAGTGTACGACTATCATCCCGGCTCACAAACATTACTGGCCAAATACTTCACTCCGGCG
CCAGAGACCAACGGGTACACTGATCCATTCCAAGGCGAGGCCCGCCCCTTCAGTCATAAGAGTAACATGC
AGCGAACGAGCAATGGACCGCTGCTACCGGAGGCCACCATCTGGTCGATCATCATGCAGCTGACCGCCGG
CTTAAAAGCCATCCACCATGCCGGTCTTGCCTGCAAGGTTCTGGATCCCACAAAGATTTTCGTGACGGGC
AAGCGTGTACGGTTTAGCTCATGCTGCATTTCGGATATAACGCAATTCGATCCGAATGCATCCAATCCCT
TGGCGCTGGTTAATATGCATCAGCAGGACGATCTGACCGCTTTGGGTCGCTTAGTATTAGCTTTGGCCTG
CCGCTGTCTTCAATCCGTGCAACGCGACAATGTCCAGTCCAGCATCGATATGGTCACGCGAAACTACTCC
ACCGATCTGCGAAACTTTATTGTTTACCTCTTCACCACCAATAATCGTCGCTCCGTGACCGACCTGATGC
CGATGATTGGTGCCCGCTTCTATACGCAACTGGATGCACTGCAGAGCAAAATTGATATGCAGGAGGACGA
GTTGGCCAAGGAGATGGAGAACGGGCGGTTATATCGCATTTTGGTCAAACTTAATAGCATCAACGAGCGA
CCCGACTTTAATCTGGACTGCACTTGGTCTGAGACTGGTGATAGATACATGTTGAAATTATTCCGTGATT
ATTTGTTCCATTCCGTCACTGAGGATGGCCGGCCCTGGCTAGATCACGCACACATTGTACAATGCCTCAA
CAAGCTGGATGCTGGCTCCATAGAGCGCGTGCAACTGATGTCCCGCGACGAGCAATCGGTACTCATCGTC
TCCTATGCTGAACTCAAGAATTGTCTGGAGAACGCCTTCTCCGAACTGATGTCAAGTGCGGCCAACTGAC
CTAGGAGATCCGGCTGCTAACAAAGCCCGAAAGGAAGCTGAGTTGGCTGCTGCCACCGCTGAGCAATAAC
TAGCATAACCCCTTGGGGCCTCTAAACGGGTCTTGAGGGGTTTTTTGCTGAAAGGAGGAACTATATCCGG
ATATCCCGCAAGAGGCCCGGCAGTACCGGCATAACCAAGCCTATGCCTACAGCATCCAGGGTGACGGTGC
CGAGGATGACGATGAGCGCATTGTTAGATTTCATACACGGTGCCTGACTGCGTTAGCAATTTAACTGTGA
TAAACTACCGCATTAAAGCTTATCGATGATAAGCTGTCAAACATGAGAATTACAACTTATATCGTATGGG
GCTGACTTCAGGTGCTACATTTGAAGAGATAAATTGCACTGAAATCAAGAAATATTTTATCTGATTAATA
AGATGATCTTCTTGAGATCGTTTTGGTCTGCGCGTAATCTCTTGCTCTGAAAACGAAAAAACCGCCTTGC
AGGGCGGTTTTTCGAAGGTTCTCTGAGCTACCAACTCTTTGAACCGAGGTAACTGGCTTGGAGGAGCGCA
GTCACCAAAACTTGTCCTTTCAGTTTAGCCTTAACCGGCGCATGACTTCAAGACTAACTCCTCTAAATCA
ATTACCAGTGGCTGCTGCCAGTGGTGCTTTTGCATGTCTTTCCGGGTTGGACTCAAGACGATAGTTACCG
GATAAGGCGCAGCGGTCGGACTGAACGGGGGGTTCGTGCATACAGTCCAGCTTGGAGCGAACTGCCTACC
CGGAACTGAGTGTCAGGCGTGGAATGAGACAAACGCGGCCATAACAGCGGAATGACACCGGTAAACCGAA
AGGCAGGAACAGGAGAGCGCACGAGGGAGCCGCCAGGGGGAAACGCCTGGTATCTTTATAGTCCTGTCGG
GTTTCGCCACCACTGATTTGAGCGTCAGATTTCGTGATGCTTGTCAGGGGGGCGGAGCCTATGGAAAAAC
GGCTTTGCCGCGGCCCTCTCACTTCCCTGTTAAGTATCTTCCTGGCATCTTCCAGGAAATCTCCGCCCCG
TTCGTAAGCCATTTCCGCTCGCCGCAGTCGAACGACCGAGCGTAGCGAGTCAGTGAGCGAGGAAGCGGAA
TATATCCTGTATCACATATTCTGCTGACGCACCGGTGCAGCCTTTTTTCTCCTGCCACATGAAGCACTTC
ACTGACACCCTCATCAGTGCCAACATAGTAAGCCAGTATACACTCCCCTAGCGCTGATGTCCGGCGGTGC
TTTTGCCGTTACGCACCACCCCGTCAGTAGCTGAACAGGAGGGACAGCTGATAGAAACAGAAGCCACTGG
AGCACCTCAAAAACACCATCATACACTAAATCAGTAAGTTGGCAGCATCACCCGACGCACTTTGCGCCGA
ATAAATACCTGTGACGGAAGATCACTTCGCAGAATAAATAAATCCTGGTGTCCCTGTTGATACCGGGAAG
CCCTGGGCCAACTTTTGGCGAAAATGAGACGTTGATCGGCACGTAAGAGGTTCCAACTTTCACCATAATG
AAATAAGATCACTACCGGGCGTATTTTTTGAGTTATCGAGATTTTCAGGAGCTAAGGAAGCTAAAATGGA
GAAAAAAATCACTGGATATACCACCGTTGATATATCCCAATGGCATCGTAAAGAACATTTTGAGGCATTT
CAGTCAGTTGCTCAATGTACCTATAACCAGACCGTTCAGCTGGATATTACGGCCTTTTTAAAGACCGTAA
AGAAAAATAAGCACAAGTTTTATCCGGCCTTTATTCACATTCTTGCCCGCCTGATGAATGCTCATCCGGA
ATTC
